Addgene plasmid #217305: pLG1 library vector (pU6-sgRNA Ef1alpha-Puro-T2A-BFP)
Purpose: sgRNA BFP + Puromycin
Depositing lab: Luke Gilbert. Depositing organization: University of California, San Francisco (UCSF).
Backbone
  Vector backbone: N/A
  Total vector size (bp): 8904
  Vector type: CRISPR, Synthetic Biology
  Selectable markers: Puromycin
Growth in bacteria
  Bacterial resistance: Ampicillin, 100 μg/mL
  Growth temperature: 37°C
  Growth strain: NEB Stable
  Copy number: Unknown
Gene/Insert
  Gene/Insert name: pU6-sgRNA, Ef1alpha-Puro-T2A-BFP
  gRNA/shRNA sequence: GACCAGGATGGGCACCACCC
  Species: Synthetic
  Promoter: U6, Ef1alpha
  Cloning method: Unknown
  Sequencing primers: 5′ actgacgggcacatgca
Terms and licenses: Academic/Nonprofit Terms; Industry Terms: Not Available to Industry
How to cite: pLG1 library vector (pU6-sgRNA Ef1alpha-Puro-T2A-BFP) was a gift from Luke Gilbert (Addgene plasmid # 217305 ; http://n2t.net/addgene:217305 ; RRID:Addgene_217305)
