[The description below was written by a language model from this plasmid's Addgene catalogue record and pLannotate feature annotations shown in this document.]
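Description:
pLG1 library vector (pU6-sgRNA Ef1alpha-Puro-T2A-BFP) is an approximately 8.9 kb sgRNA expression plasmid for CRISPR applications. The catalogue gives no backbone, but the feature table shows an HIV-1-based lentiviral transfer architecture. A CMV enhancer/promoter precedes a truncated 5' LTR, followed by the Ψ packaging signal with an adjoining gag fragment, the Rev response element and the cPPT/CTS. A WPRE, a nef-region fragment and a second truncated LTR close the downstream end of the viral unit. These elements allow the RNA genome to be transcribed, exported, packaged and integrated into mammalian target cells when packaging functions are supplied in trans. In bacteria the plasmid is maintained through a high-copy ColE1/pUC-type origin and selected with ampicillin via β-lactamase.

The payload has two expression units. According to the catalogue fields, a U6 promoter drives a single guide RNA. The annotation did not detect the U6 promoter itself, but it does mark a Streptococcus pyogenes tracrRNA-derived scaffold. A tiny hit to an mVenus fragment sits just upstream at the expected protospacer position. This suggests the recorded 20-nt guide may target a GFP-family fluorescent protein sequence, although the record does not state the target. Downstream, the EF-1α promoter expresses puromycin N-acetyltransferase joined to TagBFP. The T2A peptide named in the construct title makes the two proteins separate from one transcript, so transduced cells can be selected with puromycin and tracked by blue fluorescence. Two same-orientation loxP sites flank the sgRNA and marker cassettes, which would in principle permit Cre-mediated excision. As its name indicates, the plasmid serves as a backbone for cloning sgRNA libraries. No Cas9 or dCas9 is encoded, so the effector must be supplied separately.
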