Features (pLannotate 1.2.2; 24 found; start..end, strand, type, name):
     31..83      -  misc_feature   bom (fragment): basis of mobility region from pBR322
    238..617     +  enhancer       CMV enhancer: human cytomegalovirus immediate early enhancer
    618..817     +  promoter       CMV promoter: human cytomegalovirus (CMV) immediate early promoter
    835..1015    +  LTR            5' LTR (truncated): truncated 5' long terminal repeat (LTR) from HIV-1
   1062..1187    +  misc_feature   HIV-1 Ψ: packaging signal of human immunodeficiency virus type 1
   1171..1509    +  CDS            HIV-1 gag (fragment): gag protein from human immunodeficiency virus 1; gag
   1684..1917    +  misc_feature   RRE: The Rev response element (RRE) of HIV-1 allows for Rev-dependent mRNA export from the nucleus to the cytoplasm.
   2294..2394    +  CDS            Rev (fragment): human immunodeficiency virus 1 (HIV-1) Rev protein; rev; enhances nuclear export of unspliced and incompletely spliced viral mRNAs
   2444..2561    +  misc_feature   cPPT/CTS: central polypurine tract and central termination sequence of HIV-1
   2822..2855    +  protein_bind   loxP: Cre-mediated recombination occurs in the 8-bp core sequence (GCATACAT). Cre recombinase
   2942..2961    -  CDS            VN155(I152L) (fragment): improved N-terminal fragment of mVenus for use in bimolecular fluorescence complementation (BiFC) (Kodama and Hu, 2010)
   2980..3047    +  misc_RNA       tracrRNA (fragment): trans-activating CRISPR RNA for the Streptococcus pyogenes CRISPR/Cas9 system
   3120..4291    +  promoter       EF-1α promoter: strong constitutive promoter for human elongation factor EF-1α
   4303..4899    +  CDS            PuroR: puromycin N-acetyltransferase; pac from Streptomyces alboniger; confers resistance to puromycin
   4975..5673    +  CDS            TagBFP: monomeric blue fluorescent protein mammalian codon-optimized
   5693..5726    +  protein_bind   loxP: Cre-mediated recombination occurs in the 8-bp core sequence (GCATACAT). Cre recombinase
   5759..5782    +  misc_feature   MCS (fragment): pBluescript multiple cloning site
   5782..6370    +  misc_feature   WPRE: woodchuck hepatitis virus posttranscriptional regulatory element
   6371..6390    +  misc_feature   MCS (fragment): pBluescript multiple cloning site
   6392..6892    +  CDS            nef (fragment): NEF_HV1LA - Experimental evidence at protein level: Swiss-Prot protein existence level 1. Extracellular Nef protein targets CD4(+) T-lymphocytes for apoptosis by interacting with CXCR4 surface receptors. From Human immunodeficiency virus type 1 group M subtype B (isolate Lai) (HIV-1).
   6899..7079    +  LTR            5' LTR (truncated): truncated 5' long terminal repeat (LTR) from HIV-1
   7141..7729    -  rep_origin     ori: high-copy-number ColE1/pMB1/pBR322/pUC origin of replication
   7900..8760    -  CDS            AmpR: β-lactamase; bla; confers resistance to ampicillin, carbenicillin, and related antibiotics
   8761..8865    -  promoter       AmpR promoter: bla
>Addgene plasmid #217305 | pLG1 library vector (pU6-sgRNA Ef1alpha-Puro-T2A-BFP) | addgene full sequence | sequence record 429720 | Addgene NGS Result
GTCGACGGATCGGGAGATCTCCCGATCCCCTATGGTGCACTCTCAGTACAATCTGCTCTGATGCCGCATA
GTTAAGCCAGTATCTGCTCCCTGCTTGTGTGTTGGAGGTCGCTGAGTAGTGCGCGAGCAAAATTTAAGCT
ACAACAAGGCAAGGCTTGACCGACAATTGCATGAAGAATCTGCTTAGGGTTAGGCGTTTTGCGCTGCTTC
GCGATGTACGGGCCAGATATACGCGTTGACATTGATTATTGACTAGTTATTAATAGTAATCAATTACGGG
GTCATTAGTTCATAGCCCATATATGGAGTTCCGCGTTACATAACTTACGGTAAATGGCCCGCCTGGCTGA
CCGCCCAACGACCCCCGCCCATTGACGTCAATAATGACGTATGTTCCCATAGTAACGCCAATAGGGACTT
TCCATTGACGTCAATGGGTGGAGTATTTACGGTAAACTGCCCACTTGGCAGTACATCAAGTGTATCATAT
GCCAAGTACGCCCCCTATTGACGTCAATGACGGTAAATGGCCCGCCTGGCATTATGCCCAGTACATGACC
TTATGGGACTTTCCTACTTGGCAGTACATCTACGTATTAGTCATCGCTATTACCATGGTGATGCGGTTTT
GGCAGTACATCAATGGGCGTGGATAGCGGTTTGACTCACGGGGATTTCCAAGTCTCCACCCCATTGACGT
CAATGGGAGTTTGTTTTGGCACCAAAATCAACGGGACTTTCCAAAATGTCGTAACAACTCCGCCCCATTG
ACGCAAATGGGCGGTAGGCGTGTACGGTGGGAGGTCTATATAAGCAGCGCGTTTTGCCTGTACTGGGTCT
CTCTGGTTAGACCAGATCTGAGCCTGGGAGCTCTCTGGCTAACTAGGGAACCCACTGCTTAAGCCTCAAT
AAAGCTTGCCTTGAGTGCTTCAAGTAGTGTGTGCCCGTCTGTTGTGTGACTCTGGTAACTAGAGATCCCT
CAGACCCTTTTAGTCAGTGTGGAAAATCTCTAGCAGTGGCGCCCGAACAGGGACTTGAAAGCGAAAGGGA
AACCAGAGGAGCTCTCTCGACGCAGGACTCGGCTTGCTGAAGCGCGCACGGCAAGAGGCGAGGGGCGGCG
ACTGGTGAGTACGCCAAAAATTTTGACTAGCGGAGGCTAGAAGGAGAGAGATGGGTGCGAGAGCGTCAGT
ATTAAGCGGGGGAGAATTAGATCGCGATGGGAAAAAATTCGGTTAAGGCCAGGGGGAAAGAAAAAATATA
AATTAAAACATATAGTATGGGCAAGCAGGGAGCTAGAACGATTCGCAGTTAATCCTGGCCTGTTAGAAAC
ATCAGAAGGCTGTAGACAAATACTGGGACAGCTACAACCATCCCTTCAGACAGGATCAGAAGAACTTAGA
TCATTATATAATACAGTAGCAACCCTCTATTGTGTGCATCAAAGGATAGAGATAAAAGACACCAAGGAAG
CTTTAGACAAGATAGAGGAAGAGCAAAACAAAAGTAAGACCACCGCACAGCAAGCGGCCGGCCGCTGATC
TTCAGACCTGGAGGAGGAGATATGAGGGACAATTGGAGAAGTGAATTATATAAATATAAAGTAGTAAAAA
TTGAACCATTAGGAGTAGCACCCACCAAGGCAAAGAGAAGAGTGGTGCAGAGAGAAAAAAGAGCAGTGGG
AATAGGAGCTTTGTTCCTTGGGTTCTTGGGAGCAGCAGGAAGCACTATGGGCGCAGCGTCAATGACGCTG
ACGGTACAGGCCAGACAATTATTGTCTGGTATAGTGCAGCAGCAGAACAATTTGCTGAGGGCTATTGAGG
CGCAACAGCATCTGTTGCAACTCACAGTCTGGGGCATCAAGCAGCTCCAGGCAAGAATCCTGGCTGTGGA
AAGATACCTAAAGGATCAACAGCTCCTGGGGATTTGGGGTTGCTCTGGAAAACTCATTTGCACCACTGCT
GTGCCTTGGAATGCTAGTTGGAGTAATAAATCTCTGGAACAGATTTGGAATCACACGACCTGGATGGAGT
GGGACAGAGAAATTAACAATTACACAAGCTTAATACACTCCTTAATTGAAGAATCGCAAAACCAGCAAGA
AAAGAATGAACAAGAATTATTGGAATTAGATAAATGGGCAAGTTTGTGGAATTGGTTTAACATAACAAAT
TGGCTGTGGTATATAAAATTATTCATAATGATAGTAGGAGGCTTGGTAGGTTTAAGAATAGTTTTTGCTG
TACTTTCTATAGTGAATAGAGTTAGGCAGGGATATTCACCATTATCGTTTCAGACCCACCTCCCAACCCC
GAGGGGACCCGACAGGCCCGAAGGAATAGAAGAAGAAGGTGGAGAGAGAGACAGAGACAGATCCATTCGA
TTAGTGAACGGATCGGCACTGCGTGCGCCAATTCTGCAGACAAATGGCAGTATTCATCCACAATTTTAAA
AGAAAAGGGGGGATTGGGGGGTACAGTGCAGGGGAAAGAATAGTAGACATAATAGCAACAGACATACAAA
CTAAAGAATTACAAAAACAAATTACAAAAATTCAAAATTTTCGGGTTTATTACAGGGACAGCAGAGATCC
AGTTTGGTTAGTACCGGGCCCGCCCTGCAGGTCTAGAGATCCGACGCGCCATCTCTAGGCCCGCGCCGGC
CCCCTCGCACGGACTTGTGGGAGAAGCTCGGCTACTCCCCTGCCCCGGTTAATTTGCATATAATATTTCC
TAGTAACTATAGAGGCTTAATGTGCGATAAAAGACAGATAATCTGTTCTTTTTAATACTAGCTACATTTT
ACATGATAGGCTTGGATTTCTATAACTTCGTATAGCATACATTATACGAAGTTATAAACAGCACAAAAGG
AAACTCACCCTAACTGTAAAGTAATTGTGTGTTTTGAGACTATAAGTATCCCTTGGAGAACCACCTTGTT
GGACCAGGATGGGCACCACCCGTTTAAGAGCTAAGCTGGAAACAGCATAGCAAGTTTAAATAAGGCTAGT
CCGTTATCAACTTGAAAAAGTGGCACCGAGTCGGTGCTTTTTTTCTCGAGTACTAGGATCCATTAGGCGG
CCGCCCTGCAGGGTGGATAACCGTATTACCGCCATGCATGTGCCCGTCAGTGGGCAGAGCGCACATCGCC
CACAGTCCCCGAGAAGTTGGGGGGAGGGGTCGGCAATTGAACCGGTGCCTAGAGAAGGTGGCGCGGGGTA
AACTGGGAAAGTGATGTCGTGTACTGGCTCCGCCTTTTTCCCGAGGGTGGGGGAGAACCGTATATAAGTG
CAGTAGTCGCCGTGAACGTTCTTTTTCGCAACGGGTTTGCCGCCAGAACACAGGTAAGTGCCGTGTGTGG
TTCCCGCGGGCCTGGCCTCTTTACGGGTTATGGCCCTTGCGTGCCTTGAATTACTTCCACCTGGCTGCAG
TACGTGATTCTTGATCCCGAGCTTCGGGTTGGAAGTGGGTGGGAGAGTTCGAGGCCTTGCGCTTAAGGAG
CCCCTTCGCCTCGTGCTTGAGTTGAGGCCTGGCCTGGGCGCTGGGGCCGCCGCGTGCGAATCTGGTGGCA
CCTTCGCGCCTGTCTCGCTGCTTTCGATAAGTCTCTAGCCATTTAAAATTTTTGATGACCTGCTGCGACG
CTTTTTTTCTGGCAAGATAGTCTTGTAAATGCGGGCCAAGATCTGCACACTGGTATTTCGGTTTTTGGGG
CCGCGGGCGGCGACGGGGCCCGTGCGTCCCAGCGCACATGTTCGGCGAGGCGGGGCCTGCGAGCGCGGCC
ACCGAGAATCGGACGGGGGTAGTCTCAAGCTGGCCGGCCTGCTCTGGTGCCTGGCCTCGCGCCGCCGTGT
ATCGCCCCGCCCTGGGCGGCAAGGCTGGCCCGGTCGGCACCAGTTGCGTGAGCGGAAAGATGGCCGCTTC
CCGGCCCTGCTGCAGGGAGCTCAAAATGGAGGACGCGGCGCTCGGGAGAGCGGGCGGGTGAGTCACCCAC
ACAAAGGAAAAGGGCCTTTCCGTCCTCAGCCGTCGCTTCATGTGACTCCACGGAGTACCGGGCGCCGTCC
AGGCACCTCGATTAGTTCTCGCGCTTTTGGAGTACGTCGTCTTTAGGTTGGGGGGAGGGGTTTTATGCGA
TGGAGTTTCCCCACACTGAGTGGGTGGAGACTGAAGTTAGGCCAGCTTGGCACTTGATGTAATTCTCCTT
GGAATTTGCCCTTTTTGAGTTTGGATCTTGGTTCATTCTCAAGCCTCAGACAGTGGTTCAAAGTTTTTTT
CTTCCATTTCAGGTGTCGTGAGCTAGCCCACCATGACCGAGTACAAGCCCACGGTGCGCCTCGCCACCCG
CGACGACGTCCCCCGGGCCGTACGCACCCTCGCCGCCGCGTTCGCCGACTACCCCGCCACGCGCCACACC
GTCGACCCGGACCGCCACATCGAGCGGGTCACCGAGCTGCAAGAACTCTTCCTCACGCGCGTCGGGCTCG
ACATCGGCAAGGTGTGGGTCGCGGACGACGGCGCCGCGGTGGCGGTCTGGACCACGCCGGAGAGCGTCGA
AGCGGGGGCGGTGTTCGCCGAGATCGGCCCGCGCATGGCCGAGTTGAGCGGTTCCCGGCTGGCCGCGCAG
CAACAGATGGAAGGCCTCCTGGCGCCGCACCGGCCCAAGGAGCCCGCGTGGTTCCTGGCCACCGTCGGCG
TCTCGCCCGACCACCAGGGCAAGGGTCTGGGCAGCGCCGTCGTGCTCCCCGGAGTGGAGGCGGCCGAGCG
CGCCGGGGTGCCCGCCTTCCTGGAGACCTCCGCGCCCCGCAACCTCCCCTTCTACGAGCGGCTCGGCTTC
ACCGTCACCGCCGACGTCGAGGTGCCCGAAGGACCGCGCACCTGGTGCATGACCCGCAAGCCCGGTGCCG
GATCGGGAGAGGGCAGAGGAAGTCTGCTAACATGCGGTGACGTCGAGGAGAATCCTGGCCCACCGGTCGC
CACCAGCGAGCTGATTAAGGAGAACATGCACATGAAGCTGTACATGGAGGGCACCGTGGACAACCATCAC
TTCAAGTGCACATCCGAGGGCGAAGGCAAGCCCTACGAGGGCACCCAGACCATGAGAATCAAGGTGGTCG
AGGGCGGCCCTCTCCCCTTCGCCTTCGACATCCTGGCTACTAGCTTCCTCTACGGCAGCAAGACCTTCAT
CAACCACACCCAGGGCATCCCCGACTTCTTCAAGCAGTCCTTCCCTGAGGGCTTCACATGGGAGAGAGTC
ACCACATACGAAGACGGGGGCGTGCTGACCGCTACCCAGGACACCAGCCTCCAGGACGGCTGCCTCATCT
ACAACGTCAAGATCAGAGGGGTGAACTTCACATCCAACGGCCCTGTGATGCAGAAGAAAACACTCGGCTG
GGAGGCCTTCACCGAGACGCTGTACCCCGCTGACGGCGGCCTGGAAGGCAGAAACGACATGGCCCTGAAG
CTCGTGGGCGGGAGCCATCTGATCGCAAACATCAAGACCACATATAGATCCAAGAAACCCGCTAAGAACC
TCAAGATGCCTGGCGTCTACTATGTGGACTACAGACTGGAAAGAATCAAGGAGGCCAACAACGAGACCTA
CGTCGAGCAGCACGAGGTGGCAGTGGCCAGATACTGCGACCTCCCTAGCAAACTGGGGCACAAGCTTAAT
TAAGAATTCGTCGAGGGACCTAATAACTTCGTATAGCATACATTATACGAAGTTATACATGTTTAAGGGT
TCCGGTTCCACTAGGTACAATTCGATATCAAGCTTATCGATAATCAACCTCTGGATTACAAAATTTGTGA
AAGATTGACTGGTATTCTTAACTATGTTGCTCCTTTTACGCTATGTGGATACGCTGCTTTAATGCCTTTG
TATCATGCTATTGCTTCCCGTATGGCTTTCATTTTCTCCTCCTTGTATAAATCCTGGTTGCTGTCTCTTT
ATGAGGAGTTGTGGCCCGTTGTCAGGCAACGTGGCGTGGTGTGCACTGTGTTTGCTGACGCAACCCCCAC
TGGTTGGGGCATTGCCACCACCTGTCAGCTCCTTTCCGGGACTTTCGCTTTCCCCCTCCCTATTGCCACG
GCGGAACTCATCGCCGCCTGCCTTGCCCGCTGCTGGACAGGGGCTCGGCTGTTGGGCACTGACAATTCCG
TGGTGTTGTCGGGGAAATCATCGTCCTTTCCTTGGCTGCTCGCCTGTGTTGCCACCTGGATTCTGCGCGG
GACGTCCTTCTGCTACGTCCCTTCGGCCCTCAATCCAGCGGACCTTCCTTCCCGCGGCCTGCTGCCGGCT
CTGCGGCCTCTTCCGCGTCTTCGCCTTCGCCCTCAGACGAGTCGGATCTCCCTTTGGGCCGCCTCCCCGC
ATCGATACCGTCGACCTCGATCGAGACCTAGAAAAACATGGAGCAATCACAAGTAGCAATACAGCAGCTA
CCAATGCTGATTGTGCCTGGCTAGAAGCACAAGAGGAGGAGGAGGTGGGTTTTCCAGTCACACCTCAGGT
ACCTTTAAGACCAATGACTTACAAGGCAGCTGTAGATCTTAGCCACTTTTTAAAAGAAAAGGGGGGACTG
GAAGGGCTAATTCACTCCCAACGAAGACAAGATATCCTTGATCTGTGGATCTACCACACACAAGGCTACT
TCCCTGATTGGCAGAACTACACACCAGGGCCAGGGATCAGATATCCACTGACCTTTGGATGGTGCTACAA
GCTAGTACCAGTTGAGCAAGAGAAGGTAGAAGAAGCCAATGAAGGAGAGAACACCCGCTTGTTACACCCT
GTGAGCCTGCATGGGATGGATGACCCGGAGAGAGAAGTATTAGAGTGGAGGTTTGACAGCCGCCTAGCAT
TTCATCACATGGCCCGAGAGCTGCATCCGGACTGTACTGGGTCTCTCTGGTTAGACCAGATCTGAGCCTG
GGAGCTCTCTGGCTAACTAGGGAACCCACTGCTTAAGCCTCAATAAAGCTTGCCTTGAGTGCTTCAAGTA
GTGTGTGCCCGTCTGTTGTGTGACTCTGGTAACTAGAGATCCCTCAGACCCTTTTAGTCAGTGTGGAAAA
TCTCTAGCAGCATGTGAGCAAAAGGCCAGCAAAAGGCCAGGAACCGTAAAAAGGCCGCGTTGCTGGCGTT
TTTCCATAGGCTCCGCCCCCCTGACGAGCATCACAAAAATCGACGCTCAAGTCAGAGGTGGCGAAACCCG
ACAGGACTATAAAGATACCAGGCGTTTCCCCCTGGAAGCTCCCTCGTGCGCTCTCCTGTTCCGACCCTGC
CGCTTACCGGATACCTGTCCGCCTTTCTCCCTTCGGGAAGCGTGGCGCTTTCTCATAGCTCACGCTGTAG
GTATCTCAGTTCGGTGTAGGTCGTTCGCTCCAAGCTGGGCTGTGTGCACGAACCCCCCGTTCAGCCCGAC
CGCTGCGCCTTATCCGGTAACTATCGTCTTGAGTCCAACCCGGTAAGACACGACTTATCGCCACTGGCAG
CAGCCACTGGTAACAGGATTAGCAGAGCGAGGTATGTAGGCGGTGCTACAGAGTTCTTGAAGTGGTGGCC
TAACTACGGCTACACTAGAAGAACAGTATTTGGTATCTGCGCTCTGCTGAAGCCAGTTACCTTCGGAAAA
AGAGTTGGTAGCTCTTGATCCGGCAAACAAACCACCGCTGGTAGCGGTGGTTTTTTTGTTTGCAAGCAGC
AGATTACGCGCAGAAAAAAAGGATCTCAAGAAGATCCTTTGATCTTTTCTACGGGGTCTGACGCTCAGTG
GAACGAAAACTCACGTTAAGGGATTTTGGTCATGAGATTATCAAAAAGGATCTTCACCTAGATCCTTTTA
AATTAAAAATGAAGTTTTAAATCAATCTAAAGTATATATGAGTAAACTTGGTCTGACAGTTACCAATGCT
TAATCAGTGAGGCACCTATCTCAGCGATCTGTCTATTTCGTTCATCCATAGTTGCCTGACTCCCCGTCGT
GTAGATAACTACGATACGGGAGGGCTTACCATCTGGCCCCAGTGCTGCAATGATACCGCGAGACCCACGC
TCACCGGCTCCAGATTTATCAGCAATAAACCAGCCAGCCGGAAGGGCCGAGCGCAGAAGTGGTCCTGCAA
CTTTATCCGCCTCCATCCAGTCTATTAATTGTTGCCGGGAAGCTAGAGTAAGTAGTTCGCCAGTTAATAG
TTTGCGCAACGTTGTTGCCATTGCTACAGGCATCGTGGTGTCACGCTCGTCGTTTGGTATGGCTTCATTC
AGCTCCGGTTCCCAACGATCAAGGCGAGTTACATGATCCCCCATGTTGTGCAAAAAAGCGGTTAGCTCCT
TCGGTCCTCCGATCGTTGTCAGAAGTAAGTTGGCCGCAGTGTTATCACTCATGGTTATGGCAGCACTGCA
TAATTCTCTTACTGTCATGCCATCCGTAAGATGCTTTTCTGTGACTGGTGAGTACTCAACCAAGTCATTC
TGAGAATAGTGTATGCGGCGACCGAGTTGCTCTTGCCCGGCGTCAATACGGGATAATACCGCGCCACATA
GCAGAACTTTAAAAGTGCTCATCATTGGAAAACGTTCTTCGGGGCGAAAACTCTCAAGGATCTTACCGCT
GTTGAGATCCAGTTCGATGTAACCCACTCGTGCACCCAACTGATCTTCAGCATCTTTTACTTTCACCAGC
GTTTCTGGGTGAGCAAAAACAGGAAGGCAAAATGCCGCAAAAAAGGGAATAAGGGCGACACGGAAATGTT
GAATACTCATACTCTTCCTTTTTCAATATTATTGAAGCATTTATCAGGGTTATTGTCTCATGAGCGGATA
CATATTTGAATGTATTTAGAAAAATAAACAAATAGGGGTTCCGCGCACATTTCCCCGAAAAGTGCCACCT
GAC
